Addgene plasmid #238728: RBM39-NanoLuc Vector
Purpose: Express RBM39-NanoLuc Fusion Protein in Mammalian Cells under a CMV promoter
Depositing lab: Promega Corporation.
Backbone
  Vector backbone: pFC32K Nluc CMV-neo Flexi(R) Vector
  Vector type: Mammalian Expression
  Selectable markers: Neomycin
Growth in bacteria
  Bacterial resistance: Kanamycin, 50 μg/mL
  Growth temperature: 37°C
  Growth strain: DH5alpha
  Copy number: High Copy
Gene/Insert
  Gene/Insert name: RBM39
  Species: H. sapiens (human)
  Mutation: None
  Entrez Gene: RBM39 (a.k.a. CAPER, CAPERalpha, FSAP59, HCC1, RNPC2)
  Promoter: CMV
  Tag / fusion protein: NanoLuc (R) (C terminal on backbone)
  Cloning method: Other
Terms and licenses: Academic/Nonprofit Terms; Industry Terms
How to cite: RBM39-NanoLuc Vector was a gift from Promega Corporation (Addgene plasmid # 238728 ; http://n2t.net/addgene:238728 ; RRID:Addgene_238728)
