[The description below was written by a language model from this plasmid's Addgene catalogue record and pLannotate feature annotations shown in this document.]
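Description:
RBM39-NanoLuc Vector is a 6,333 bp mammalian expression plasmid built on the pFC32K Nluc CMV-neo Flexi Vector backbone, designed to produce human RBM39 (also known as CAPER, CAPERalpha, HCC1 or RNPC2) fused at its C terminus to NanoLuc luciferase. The unmutated RBM39 coding sequence is followed, after a short linker region, by the human codon-optimized Nluc reading frame supplied by the backbone. Transcription is driven by the human cytomegalovirus immediate-early enhancer and promoter, with a chimeric β-globin/immunoglobulin heavy chain intron placed upstream of the coding region to support efficient mRNA processing and expression, and an SV40 polyadenylation signal lies downstream of the cassette. A T7 promoter sits immediately before the open reading frame, which would also allow in vitro transcription or cell-free expression; a partial T7 terminator is annotated after the fusion.

The plasmid replicates in E. coli from a high-copy ColE1/pUC-type origin, and a ColE1 cer site helps resolve multimers so the plasmid is maintained as monomers. A single neo (nptII) gene serves both hosts: the bacterial EM7 promoter provides kanamycin resistance in E. coli, while the SV40 enhancer/early promoter and a synthetic poly(A) signal provide neomycin-class selection in mammalian cells, permitting stable line generation as well as transient transfection. Several short annotated fragments (MCS, SET1, large T antigen, M13 ori, bom, tnpA) appear to be backbone remnants or partial matches rather than functional elements. The record states only that the construct is for expressing the RBM39-NanoLuc fusion in mammalian cells. Such luminescent fusions are generally used to track protein abundance or as energy donors in proximity assays, but no specific application is recorded.
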