Features (pLannotate 1.2.2; 20 found; start..end, strand, type, name):
    140..517     +  enhancer       CMV enhancer: human cytomegalovirus immediate early enhancer
    519..718     +  promoter       CMV promoter: human cytomegalovirus (CMV) immediate early promoter
    857..989     +  intron         chimeric intron: chimera between introns from human β-globin and immunoglobulin heavy chain genes
   1033..1051    +  promoter       T7 promoter: promoter for bacteriophage T7 RNA polymerase
   1065..2654    +  CDS            RBM39: RBM39_HUMAN - Also known as HCC1 From Homo sapiens (Human).
   2676..3188    +  CDS            Nluc: NanoLuc® luciferase human codon-optimized
   3197..3226    +  misc_feature   MCS (fragment): pUC18/19 multiple cloning site
   3233..3282    +  CDS            SET1 (fragment): solubility-enhancement tag derived from T7 phage gene 10B
   3290..3309    +  terminator     T7 terminator (fragment): transcription terminator for bacteriophage T7 RNA polymerase
   3331..3452    -  polyA_signal   SV40 poly(A) signal: SV40 polyadenylation signal
   3475..3543    -  CDS            large T antigen (fragment): large T antigen from SV40 (simian virus 40)
   3548..3580    +  rep_origin     M13 ori (fragment): M13 bacteriophage origin of replication; arrow indicates direction of (+) strand synthesis
   3581..3632    -  misc_feature   bom (fragment): basis of mobility region from pBR322
   3697..4054    +  promoter       SV40 promoter: SV40 enhancer and early promoter
   4069..4116    +  promoter       EM7 promoter: synthetic bacterial promoter&nbsp
   4148..4939    +  CDS            neo: KKA2_KLEPN - Also known as kan, nptII. Experimental evidence at protein level: Swiss-Prot protein existence level 1. Resistance to kanamycin, neomycin, paromomycin, ribostamycin, butirosin and gentamicin B. From Klebsiella pneumoniae.
   5006..5054    +  polyA_signal   poly(A) signal: synthetic polyadenylation signal
   5075..5164    -  CDS            tnpA (fragment): TN5P_ECOLX - Also known as tnp. Experimental evidence at protein level: Swiss-Prot protein existence level 1. Mediates transposition of transposon Tn5 by a 'cut and paste' mechanism. First, the monomeric transposase binds the 19 bp inverted DNA repeats flanking the transposon. Then, dimerization of the DNA- bound transposase creates a synaptic DNA complex. After nicking of the first DNA strand, excision of the transposon proceeds through a series of intermediates. The transposase then mediates the insertion of the transposon at a new site by strand transfer. The activity of the wild- type tran
   5293..5881    -  rep_origin     ori: high-copy-number ColE1/pMB1/pBR322/pUC origin of replication
   5997..6280    +  misc_feature   cer region: ColE1-derived recombination site that helps to maintain plasmids as monomers
>Addgene plasmid #238728 | RBM39-NanoLuc Vector | depositor full sequence | sequence record 475188 | RBM39-NanoLuc Vector sequence 6333 bps
TCAATATTGGCCATTAGCCATATTATTCATTGGTTATATAGCATAAATCAATATTGGCTATTGGCCATTG
CATACGTTGTATCTATATCATAATATGTACATTTATATTGGCTCATGTCCAATATGACCGCCATGTTGGC
ATTGATTATTGACTAGTTATTAATAGTAATCAATTACGGGGTCATTAGTTCATAGCCCATATATGGAGTT
CCGCGTTACATAACTTACGGTAAATGGCCCGCCTGGCTGACCGCCCAACGACCCCCGCCCATTGACGTCA
ATAATGACGTATGTTCCCATAGTAACGCCAATAGGGACTTTCCATTGACGTCAATGGGTGGAGTATTTAC
GGTAAACTGCCCACTTGGCAGTACATCAAGTGTATCATATGCCAAGTCCGCCCCCTATTGACGTCAATGA
CGGTAAATGGCCCGCCTGGCATTATGCCCAGTACATGACCTTACGGGACTTTCCTACTTGGCAGTACATC
TACGTATTAGTCATCGCTATTACCATGGTGATGCGGTTTTGGCAGTACACCAATGGGCGTGGATAGCGGT
TTGACTCACGGGGATTTCCAAGTCTCCACCCCATTGACGTCAATGGGAGTTTGTTTTGGCACCAAAATCA
ACGGGACTTTCCAAAATGTCGTAATAACCCCGCCCCGTTGACGCAAATGGGCGGTAGGCGTGTACGGTGG
GAGGTCTATATAAGCAGAGCTGGTTTAGTGAACCGTCAGATCACTAGAAGCTTTATTGCGGTAGTTTATC
ACAGTTAAATTGCTAACGCAGTCAGTGCTTCTGACACAACAGTCTCGAACTTAAGCTGCAGAAGTTGGTC
GTGAGGCACTGGGCAGGTAAGTATCAAGGTTACAAGACAGGTTTAAGGAGACCAATAGAAACTGGGCTTG
TCGAGACAGAGAAGACTCTTGCGTTTCTGATAGGCACCTATTGGTCTTACTGACATCCACTTTGCCTTTC
TCTCCACAGGTGTCCACTCCCAGTTCAATTACAGCTCTTAAGGCTAGAGTATTAATACGACTCACTATAG
GGCTAGCGATCGCCATGGCAGACGATATTGATATTGAAGCAATGCTTGAGGCTCCTTACAAGAAGGATGA
GAACAAGTTGAGCAGTGCCAACGGCCATGAAGAACGTAGCAAAAAGAGGAAAAAAAGCAAGAGCAGAAGT
CGTAGTCATGAACGAAAGAGAAGCAAAAGTAAGGAACGGAAGCGAAGTAGAGACAGAGAAAGGAAAAAGA
GCAAAAGCCGTGAAAGAAAGCGAAGTAGAAGCAAAGAGAGGCGACGGAGCCGCTCAAGAAGTCGAGATCG
AAGATTTAGAGGCCGCTACAGAAGTCCTTACTCCGGACCAAAATTTAACAGTGCCATCCGAGGAAAGATT
GGGTTGCCTCATAGCATCAAATTAAGCAGACGACGTTCCCGAAGCAAAAGTCCATTCAGAAAAGACAAGA
GCCCTGTGAGAGAACCTATTGATAATTTAACTCCTGAGGAAAGAGATGCAAGGACAGTCTTCTGTATGCA
GCTGGCGGCAAGAATTCGACCAAGGGATTTGGAAGAGTTTTTCTCTACAGTAGGAAAGGTTCGAGATGTG
AGGATGATTTCTGACAGAAATTCAAGACGTTCCAAAGGAATTGCTTATGTGGAGTTCGTCGATGTTAGCT
CAGTGCCTCTAGCAATAGGATTAACTGGCCAACGAGTTTTAGGCGTGCCAATCATAGTACAGGCATCACA
GGCAGAAAAAAACAGAGCTGCAGCAATGGCAAACAATTTACAAAAGGGAAGTGCTGGACCTATGAGGCTT
TATGTGGGCTCATTACACTTCAACATAACTGAAGATATGCTTCGTGGGATCTTTGAGCCTTTTGGAAGAA
TTGAAAGTATCCAGCTGATGATGGACAGTGAAACTGGTCGATCCAAGGGATATGGATTTATTACATTTTC
TGACTCAGAATGTGCCAAAAAGGCTTTGGAACAACTTAATGGATTTGAACTAGCAGGAAGACCAATGAAA
GTTGGTCATGTTACTGAACGTACTGATGCTTCGAGTGCTAGTTCATTTTTGGACAGTGATGAACTGGAAA
GGACTGGAATTGATTTGGGAACAACTGGTCGTCTTCAGTTAATGGCAAGACTTGCAGAGGGTACAGGTTT
GCAGATTCCGCCAGCAGCACAGCAAGCTCTACAGATGAGTGGCTCTTTGGCATTTGGTGCTGTGGCAGAA
TTCTCTTTTGTTATAGATTTGCAAACAAGACTTTCCCAGCAGACTGAAGCTTCAGCTTTAGCTGCAGCTG
CCTCTGTTCAGCCACTTGCAACACAATGTTTCCAACTCTCTAACATGTTTAACCCTCAAACAGAAGAAGA
AGTTGGATGGGATACCGAGATTAAGGATGATGTGATTGAAGAATGTAATAAACATGGAGGAGTTATTCAT
ATTTATGTTGACAAAAATTCAGCTCAGGGCAATGTGTATGTGAAGTGCCCATCAATTGCTGCAGCTATTG
CTGCTGTCAATGCATTGCATGGCAGGTGGTTTGCTGGTAAAATGATAACAGCAGCATATGTACCTCTTCC
AACTTACCACAACCTGTTTCCTGATTCTATGACAGCAACACAGCTACTGGTTCCAAGTAGACGAGTTTCT
CTCGGCTCGAGCGGCGTCTTCACACTCGAAGATTTCGTTGGGGACTGGCGACAGACAGCCGGCTACAACC
TGGACCAAGTCCTTGAACAGGGAGGTGTGTCCAGTTTGTTTCAGAATCTCGGGGTGTCCGTAACTCCGAT
CCAAAGGATTGTCCTGAGCGGTGAAAATGGGCTGAAGATCGACATCCATGTCATCATCCCGTATGAAGGT
CTGAGCGGCGACCAAATGGGCCAGATCGAAAAAATTTTTAAGGTGGTGTACCCTGTGGATGATCATCACT
TTAAGGTGATCCTGCACTATGGCACACTGGTAATCGACGGGGTTACGCCGAACATGATCGACTATTTCGG
ACGGCCGTATGAAGGCATCGCCGTGTTCGACGGCAAAAAGATCACTGTAACAGGGACCCTGTGGAACGGC
AACAAAATTATCGACGAGCGCCTGATCAACCCCGACGGCTCCCTGCTGTTCCGAGTAACCATCAACGGAG
TGACCGGCTGGCGGCTGTGCGAACGCATTCTGGCGTAAGGCCGCGACTCTAGAGTCGACCTGCAGGCATG
CAAGCTGATCCGGCTGCTAACAAAGCCCGAAAGGAAGCTGAGTTGGCTGCTGCCACCGCTGAGCAATAAC
TAGCATAACCCCTTGGGGCGGCCGCTTCGAGCAGACATGATAAGATACATTGATGAGTTTGGACAAACCA
CAACTAGAATGCAGTGAAAAAAATGCTTTATTTGTGAAATTTGTGATGCTATTGCTTTATTTGTAACCAT
TATAAGCTGCAATAAACAAGTTAACAACAACAATTGCATTCATTTTATGTTTCAGGTTCAGGGGGAGATG
TGGGAGGTTTTTTTAAGCAAGTAAAACCTCTACAAATGTGGTAAAATCGAATTTTAACAAAATATTAACG
CTTACAATTTCCTGATGCGGTATTTTCTCCTTACGCATCTGTGCGGTATTTCACACCGCATACGCGGATC
TGCGCAGCACCATGGCCTGAAATAACCTCTGAAAGAGGAACTTGGTTAGGTACCTTCTGAGGCGGAAAGA
ACCAGCTGTGGAATGTGTGTCAGTTAGGGTGTGGAAAGTCCCCAGGCTCCCCAGCAGGCAGAAGTATGCA
AAGCATGCATCTCAATTAGTCAGCAACCAGGTGTGGAAAGTCCCCAGGCTCCCCAGCAGGCAGAAGTATG
CAAAGCATGCATCTCAATTAGTCAGCAACCATAGTCCCGCCCCTAACTCCGCCCATCCCGCCCCTAACTC
CGCCCAGTTCCGCCCATTCTCCGCCCCATGGCTGACTAATTTTTTTTATTTATGCAGAGGCCGAGGCCGC
CTCGGCCTCTGAGCTATTCCAGAAGTAGTGAGGAGGCTTTTTTGGAGGCCTAGGCTTTTGCAAAAAGCTT
AATTAACTGTTGACAATTAATCATCGGCATAGTATATCGGCATAGTATAATACGACAAGGTGAGGAACTA
AACCCAGGAGGCAGATCATGATTGAACAAGATGGATTGCACGCAGGTTCTCCGGCCGCTTGGGTGGAGAG
GCTATTCGGCTATGACTGGGCACAACAGACAATCGGCTGCTCTGATGCCGCCGTGTTCCGGCTGTCAGCG
CAGGGGCGCCCGGTTCTTTTTGTCAAGACCGACCTGTCCGGTGCCCTGAATGAACTGCAGGACGAGGCAG
CGCGGCTATCGTGGCTGGCCACGACGGGCGTTCCTTGCGCAGCTGTGCTCGACGTTGTCACTGAAGCGGG
AAGGGACTGGCTGCTATTGGGCGAAGTGCCGGGGCAGGATCTCCTGTCATCTCACCTTGCTCCTGCCGAG
AAAGTATCCATCATGGCTGATGCAATGCGGCGGCTGCATACGCTTGATCCGGCTACCTGCCCATTCGACC
ACCAAGCGAAACATCGCATCGAGCGAGCACGTACTCGGATGGAAGCCGGTCTTGTCGATCAGGATGATCT
GGACGAAGAGCATCAGGGGCTCGCGCCAGCCGAACTGTTCGCCAGGCTCAAGGCGCGCATGCCCGACGGC
GAGGATCTCGTCGTGACCCATGGCGATGCCTGCTTGCCGAATATCATGGTGGAAAATGGCCGCTTTTCTG
GATTCATCGACTGTGGCCGGCTGGGTGTGGCGGACCGCTATCAGGACATAGCGTTGGCTACCCGTGATAT
TGCTGAAGAGCTTGGCGGCGAATGGGCTGACCGCTTCCTCGTGCTTTACGGTATCGCCGCTCCCGATTCG
CAGCGCATCGCCTTCTATCGCCTTCTTGACGAGTTCTTCTGAGCGGGACTCTGGGGTTCGAAATGACCGA
CCAAGCGACGCCCAACCTGCCATCACGATGGCCGCAATAAAATATCTTTATTTTCATTACATCTGTGTGT
TGGTTTTTTGTGTGAATCGATAGCGATAAGGATCCTCTTTGCGCTTGCGTTTTCCCTTGTCCAGATAGCC
CAGTAGCTGACATTCATCCGGGGTCAGCACCGTTTCTGCGGACTGGCTTTCTACCCGGTATCAGCTCACT
CAAAGGCGGTAATACGGTTATCCACAGAATCAGGGGATAACGCAGGAAAGAACATGTGAGCAAAAGGCCA
GCAAAAGGCCAGGAACCGTAAAAAGGCCGCGTTGCTGGCGTTTTTCCATAGGCTCCGCCCCCCTGACGAG
CATCACAAAAATCGACGCTCAAGTCAGAGGTGGCGAAACCCGACAGGACTATAAAGATACCAGGCGTTTC
CCCCTGGAAGCTCCCTCGTGCGCTCTCCTGTTCCGACCCTGCCGCTTACCGGATACCTGTCCGCCTTTCT
CCCTTCGGGAAGCGTGGCGCTTTCTCATAGCTCACGCTGTAGGTATCTCAGTTCGGTGTAGGTCGTTCGC
TCCAAGCTGGGCTGTGTGCACGAACCCCCCGTTCAGCCCGACCGCTGCGCCTTATCCGGTAACTATCGTC
TTGAGTCCAACCCGGTAAGACACGACTTATCGCCACTGGCAGCAGCCACTGGTAACAGGATTAGCAGAGC
GAGGTATGTAGGCGGTGCTACAGAGTTCTTGAAGTGGTGGCCTAACTACGGCTACACTAGAAGGACAGTA
TTTGGTATCTGCGCTCTGCTGAAGCCAGTTACCTTCGGAAAAAGAGTTGGTAGCTCTTGATCCGGCAAAC
AAACCACCGCTGGTAGCGGTGGTTTTTTTGTTTGCAAGCAGCAGATTACGCGCAGAAAAAAAGGATTTCA
AGAAGATCCTTTGATCTTTTCTACGGGGTCTGACGCTCAGTGGAACGAAAACTCACGTTAAGGGATTTTG
GTCATGAGATTATCAAAAAGGATCTTCACCTAGATCCTTTTATAGTCCGGAAATACAGGAACGCACGCTG
GATGGCCCTTCGCTGGGATGGTGAAACCATGAAAAATGGCAGCTTCAGTGGATTAAGTGGGGGTAATGTG
GCCTGTACCCTCTGGTTGCATAGGTATTCATACGGTTAAAATTTATCAGGCGCGATTGCGGCAGTTTTTC
GGGTGGTTTGTTGCCATTTTTACCTGTCTGCTGCCGTGATCGCGCTGAACGCGTTTTAGCGGTGCGTACA
ATTAAGGGATTATGGTAAATCCACTTACTGTCTGCCCTCGTAGCCATCGAGATAAACCGCAGTACTCCGG
CCACGATGCGTCCGGCGTAGAGGATCGAGATCT
